Addgene plasmid #199727: pCBLsgRNA1
Purpose: Golden Gate entry vector; 1st gRNA under OsU3 promoter
Depositing lab: Kan Wang. Depositing organization: Iowa State University. Publication: New T-DNA binary vectors with NptII selection and RUBY reporter for efficient maize transformation and targeted mutagenesis. Lee K, Kang M, Ji Q, Grosic S, Wang K. Plant Physiol. 2023 Apr 18:kiad231. doi: 10.1093/plphys/kiad231. PubMed 37070560.
Backbone
  Vector backbone: pYPQ131D
  Vector type: Plant Expression
Growth in bacteria
  Bacterial resistance: Tetracycline, 10 μg/mL
  Growth temperature: 37°C
  Growth strain: DH5alpha
  Copy number: High Copy
Gene/Insert
  Gene/Insert name: OsU3-sgRNA1 scaffold
  Species: Synthetic
  Insert size (bp): 125
  Cloning method: Gibson Cloning
Terms and licenses: Academic/Nonprofit Terms; Industry Terms: Not Available to Industry
How to cite: pCBLsgRNA1 was a gift from Kan Wang (Addgene plasmid # 199727 ; http://n2t.net/addgene:199727 ; RRID:Addgene_199727)
