[The description below was written by a language model from this plasmid's Addgene catalogue record and pLannotate feature annotations shown in this document.]
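Description:
pCBLsgRNA1 is a small (about 3.6 kb) Golden Gate entry plasmid built on the pYPQ131D backbone and catalogued as a plant expression vector. It is designed to hold the first guide RNA in a multi-guide CRISPR/Cas9 assembly. It is maintained in E. coli from a high-copy ColE1/pUC-type origin and selected with tetracycline through a tet promoter-driven TcR efflux gene. The annotation also picks up short fragments of lacI, an RSF origin, a kanamycin resistance gene and a pBluescript polylinker, along with rrnB T1 and T2 terminators and a T7 promoter. The fragments look like backbone remnants rather than functional elements, and the record assigns no role to any of these features.

The payload is a synthetic OsU3-sgRNA1 scaffold cassette introduced by Gibson cloning. The rice U3 small nuclear RNA promoter, a Pol III-type promoter widely used for guide expression in monocots, lies upstream of a Streptococcus pyogenes Cas9 tracrRNA-derived scaffold. A short unannotated gap separates promoter and scaffold, which is presumably where a user-defined spacer is inserted, although the record does not describe the cloning sites or the type IIS enzymes involved. The listed insert size of 125 bp is smaller than the promoter plus scaffold, so it probably refers only to the scaffold-containing segment that was changed relative to the parent vector.

As an entry module, the plasmid carries no Cas9 gene, T-DNA borders or plant selectable marker. The completed guide unit is meant to be combined with other guide cassettes by Golden Gate assembly and moved onward. The associated publication describes T-DNA binary vectors with NptII selection and a RUBY reporter for maize transformation and targeted mutagenesis.
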