Features (pLannotate 1.2.2; 13 found; start..end, strand, type, name):
      1..19      -  promoter       T7 promoter: promoter for bacteriophage T7 RNA polymerase
    129..506     +  promoter       OsU3 promoter: Oryza sativa (rice) snRNA U3 promoter
    557..624     +  misc_RNA       tracrRNA (fragment): trans-activating CRISPR RNA for the Streptococcus pyogenes CRISPR/Cas9 system
    679..705     -  misc_feature   MCS (fragment): pBluescript multiple cloning site
    807..1395    +  rep_origin     ori: high-copy-number ColE1/pMB1/pBR322/pUC origin of replication
   1578..1670    +  CDS            lacI (fragment): lac repressor; lacI; The lac repressor binds to the lac operator to inhibit transcription in E. coli. This inhibition can be relieved by adding lactose or isopropyl-β-D-thiogalactopyranoside (IPTG).
   1725..1752    -  terminator     rrnB T2 terminator: transcription terminator T2 from the E. coli rrnB gene
   1884..1927    +  terminator     rrnB T1 terminator: Escherichia coli rrnB; transcription terminator T1 from the E. coli rrnB gene
   1959..2012    -  CDS            lacI (fragment): lac repressor; lacI; The lac repressor binds to the lac operator to inhibit transcription in E. coli. This inhibition can be relieved by adding lactose or isopropyl-β-D-thiogalactopyranoside (IPTG).
   2014..2138    -  rep_origin     RSF ori (fragment): Plasmids containing the RSF 1030 origin of replication can be propagated in E. coli cells that contain additional plasmids with compatible origins.
   2154..2182    +  promoter       tet promoter: E. coli promoter for tetracycline efflux protein gene
   2230..3420    +  CDS            TcR: tetracycline efflux protein; tet; confers resistance to tetracycline
   3518..3592    +  CDS            KanR (fragment): aminoglycoside phosphotransferase; aphA-3; confers resistance to kanamycin
>Addgene plasmid #199727 | pCBLsgRNA1 | addgene full sequence | sequence record 391262 | Addgene NGS Result
CCTATAGTGAGTCGTATTACATGGTCATAGCTGTTTCCTGGCAGCTCTGGCCCGTGTCTCAAAATCTCTG
ATGTTACATTGCACAAGATAAAAATATATCATCATGCCTCCTCTAGAGGTCTCGCTATAAGGGATCTTTA
AACATACGAACAGATCACTTAAAGTTCTTCTGAAGCAACTTAAAGTTATCAGGCATGCATGGATCTTGGA
GGAATCAGATGTGCAGTCAGGGACCATAGCACAGGACAGGCGTCTTCTACTGGTGCTACCAGCAAATGCT
GGAAGCCGGGAACACTGGGTACGTTGGAAACCACGTGATGTGGAGTAAGATAAACTGTAGGAGAAAAGCA
TTTCGTAGTGGGCCATGAAGCCTTTCAGGACATGTATTGCAGTATGGGCCGGCCCATTACGCAATTGGAC
GACAACAAAGACTAGTATTAGTACCACCTCGGCTATCCACATAGATCAAAGCTGGTTTAAAAGAGTTGTG
CAGATGATCCGTGGCAGAGACGAGATCTAGTCTGAGTCGACCGTCTCTGTTTCAGAGCTATGCTGGAAAC
AGCATAGCAAGTTGAAATAAGGCTAGTCCGTTATCAACTTGAAAAAGTGGCACCGAGTCGGTGCTTTTTT
TGTCCCTTCGAAGGGCAATTCTGCAGATATCCATCACACTGGCGGCCGCTCGAGGTCGAGGGTATCGATA
AGCTTCATGGGAGACCCTCGAGCCACCCATGACCAAAATCCCTTAACGTGAGTTACGCGTCGTTCCACTG
AGCGTCAGACCCCGTAGAAAAGATCAAAGGATCTTCTTGAGATCCTTTTTTTCTGCGCGTAATCTGCTGC
TTGCAAACAAAAAAACCACCGCTACCAGCGGTGGTTTGTTTGCCGGATCAAGAGCTACCAACTCTTTTTC
CGAAGGTAACTGGCTTCAGCAGAGCGCAGATACCAAATACTGTTCTTCTAGTGTAGCCGTAGTTAGGCCA
CCACTTCAAGAACTCTGTAGCACCGCCTACATACCTCGCTCTGCTAATCCTGTTACCAGTGGCTGCTGCC
AGTGGCGATAAGTCGTGTCTTACCGGGTTGGACTCAAGACGATAGTTACCGGATAAGGCGCAGCGGTCGG
GCTGAACGGGGGGTTCGTGCACACAGCCCAGCTTGGAGCGAACGACCTACACCGAACTGAGATACCTACA
GCGTGAGCTATGAGAAAGCGCCACGCTTCCCGAAGGGAGAAAGGCGGACAGGTATCCGGTAAGCGGCAGG
GTCGGAACAGGAGAGCGCACGAGGGAGCTTCCAGGGGGAAACGCCTGGTATCTTTATAGTCCTGTCGGGT
TTCGCCACCTCTGACTTGAGCGTCGATTTTTGTGATGCTCGTCAGGGGGGCGGAGCCTATGGAAAAACGC
CAGCAACGCGGCCTTTTTACGGTTCCTGGCCTTTTGCTGGCCTTTTGCTCACATGTTCTTTCCTGCGTTA
TCCCCTGATTCTGTGGATAACCGTATTACCGCCTTTGAGTGAGCTGATACCGCTCGCCGCAGCCGAACGA
CCGAGCGCAGCGAGTCAGTGAGCGAGGAAGCGGAAGAGCGCCCAATACGCAAACCGCCTCTCCCCGCGCG
TTGGCCGATTCATTAATGCAGCTGGCACGACAGGTTTCCCGACTGGAAAGCGGGCAGTGAGCGCAACGCA
ATTAATACGCGTACCGCTAGCCAGGAAGAGTTTGTAGAAACGCAAAAAGGCCATCCGTCAGGATGGCCTT
CTGCTTAGTTTGATGCCTGGCAGTTTATGGCGGGCGTCCTGCCCGCCACCCTCCGGGCCGTTGCTTCACA
ACGTTCAAATCCGCTCCCGGCGGATTTGTCCTACTCAGGAGAGCGTTCACCGACAAACAACAGATAAAAC
GAAAGGCCCAGTCTTCCGACTGAGCCTTTCGTTTTATTTGATGCCTGGCAGTTCCCTACTCTCGCGTTCT
GCATTAATGAATCGGCCAACGCGCGGGGAGAGGCGGTTTGCGTATTGGGCGCTCTTCCGCTTCCTCGCTC
ACTGACTCGCTGCGCTCGGTCGTTCGGCTGCGGCGAGCGGTATCAGCTCACTCAAAGGCGGTAATACGGT
TATCCACAGAATCAGGGGATAACGCAGGAAAGAACATGAATTAATTCTCATGTTTGACAGCTTATCATCG
ATTAGCTTTAATGCGGTAGTTTATCACAGTTAAATTGCTAACGCAGTCAGGCACCGTGTATGAAATCTAA
CAATGCGCTCATCGTCATCCTCGGCACCGTCACCCTGGATGCTGTAGGCATAGGCTTGGTTATGCCGGTA
CTGCCGGGCCTCTTGCGGGATATCGTCCATTCCGACAGCATCGCCAGTCACTATGGCGTGCTGCTAGCGC
TATATGCGTTGATGCAATTTCTATGCGCACCCGTTCTCGGAGCACTGTCCGACCGCTTTGGCCGCCGCCC
AGTCCTGCTCGCTTCGCTACTTGGAGCCACTATCGACTACGCGATCATGGCGACCACACCCGTCCTGTGG
ATTCTCTACGCCGGACGCATCGTGGCCGGCATCACCGGCGCCACAGGTGCGGTTGCTGGCGCCTATATCG
CCGACATCACCGATGGGGAAGATCGGGCTCGCCACTTCGGGCTCATGAGCGCTTGTTTCGGCGTGGGTAT
GGTGGCAGGCCCCGTGGCCGGGGGACTGTTGGGCGCCATCTCCTTACATGCACCATTCCTTGCGGCGGCG
GTGCTCAACGGCCTCAACCTACTACTGGGCTGCTTCCTAATGCAGGAGTCGCATAAGGGAGAGCGCCGAC
CCATGCCCTTGAGAGCCTTCAACCCAGTCAGCTCCTTCCGGTGGGCGCGGGGCATGACTATCGTCGCCGC
ACTTATGACTGTCTTCTTTATCATGCAACTCGTAGGACAGGTGCCGGCAGCGCTCTGGGTCATTTTCGGC
GAGGACCGCTTTCGCTGGAGCGCGACGATGATCGGCCTGTCGCTTGCGGTATTCGGAATCTTGCACGCCC
TCGCTCAAGCCTTCGTCACTGGTCCCGCCACCAAACGTTTCGGCGAGAAGCAGGCCATTATCGCCGGCAT
GGCGGCCGACGCGCTGGGCTACGTCTTGCTGGCGTTCGCGACGCGAGGCTGGATGGCCTTCCCCATTATG
ATTCTTCTCGCTTCCGGCGGCATCGGGATGCCCGCGTTGCAGGCCATGCTGTCCAGGCAGGTAGATGACG
ACCATCAGGGACAGCTTCAAGGATCGCTCGCGGCTCTTACCAGCCTAACTTCGATCATTGGACCGCTGAT
CGTCACGGCGATTTATGCCGCCTCGGCGAGCACATGGAACGGGTTGGCATGGATTGTAGGCGCCGCCCTA
TACCTTGTCTGCCTCCCCGCGTTGCGTCGCGGTGCATGGAGCCGGGCCACCTCGACCTGAATGGAAGCCG
GCGGCACCTCGCTAACGGATTCACCACTCCAAGAATTGGAGCCAATCAATTCTTGCGGAGAACTGTGAAT
GCGCAAACCAACCCTTGATCGGGGAAGAACAGTATGTCGAGCTATTTTTTGACTTACTGGGGATCAAGCC
TGATTGGGAGAAAATAAAATATCC
